Addgene plasmid #207733: qTAG-C-mScarlet-Zeo
Purpose: (Empty Backbone) Empty C-terminus donor cassette. Integrate homology arms to target the C-terminus insertion of a mScarlet-2A-Zeo cassette
Depositing lab: Laurence Pelletier. Depositing organization: Sinai Health System. Publication: qTAG: an adaptable plasmid scaffold for CRISPR-based endogenous tagging. Philip R, Sharma A, Matellan L, Erpf AC, Hsu WH, Tkach JM, Wyatt HDM, Pelletier L. EMBO J. 2024 Dec 12. doi: 10.1038/s44318-024-00337-5. PubMed 39668248.
Backbone
  Vector backbone: pUC19
  Backbone manufacturer: Invitrogen
  Backbone size (bp): 2686
  Vector type: Mammalian Expression, CRISPR ; Donor Cassette
  Selectable markers: Zeocin
Growth in bacteria
  Bacterial resistance: Ampicillin, 100 μg/mL
  Growth temperature: 37°C
  Growth strain: DH5alpha
  Copy number: High Copy
Gene/Insert
  Gene/Insert name: None
Terms and licenses: Academic/Nonprofit Terms; Industry Terms: Not Available to Industry
Depositor comments: Please visit https://www.biorxiv.org/content/10.1101/2023.11.01.565029v3 for bioRxiv preprint.
How to cite: qTAG-C-mScarlet-Zeo was a gift from Laurence Pelletier (Addgene plasmid # 207733 ; http://n2t.net/addgene:207733 ; RRID:Addgene_207733)
