[The description below was written by a language model from this plasmid's Addgene catalogue record and pLannotate feature annotations shown in this document.]
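Description:
qTAG-C-mScarlet-Zeo is an empty donor-template backbone for CRISPR-based endogenous tagging in mammalian cells, built on the high-copy cloning vector pUC19. The sequenced plasmid is about 4.0 kb. It is propagated in E. coli through the pUC/ColE1-type origin and selected with ampicillin via the β-lactamase gene and its native promoter. Remnants of the pUC19 lac region (lacZα fragment, lac promoter and operator, CAP site) flank the cassette, which sits in place of the original cloning region. The short bom, rop and lacI fragments called by the annotation are backbone remnants with no role in the design.

The payload is a promoterless cassette encoding the red fluorescent protein mScarlet, followed by the ble gene from Streptoalloteichus hindustanus, which confers Zeocin resistance. According to the catalogue entry the two are joined by a 2A peptide, although the feature table does not annotate that element. No mammalian promoter is annotated. This fits the design, in which expression of both the tag and the marker depends on in-frame insertion at the C-terminus of a target gene, so that Zeocin selection enriches for correctly integrated, expressed alleles. The resistance gene is bracketed by lox71 and lox66, mutant loxP sites in the same orientation. This arrangement should allow Cre recombinase to excise the marker after selection, leaving the fluorescent fusion.

No insert is present. Users add locus-specific homology arms on either side of the cassette to create a repair template, which is delivered with a Cas9 nuclease and guide RNA supplied separately. The record does not describe the cloning sites used for adding the arms.
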