Features (pLannotate 1.2.2; 14 found; start..end, strand, type, name):
    137..236     +  misc_feature   bom (fragment): basis of mobility region from pBR322
    242..399     -  CDS            lacZα (fragment): LacZα fragment of β-galactosidase; lacZ fragment
    444..1139    +  CDS            mScarlet: mScarlet is a basic (constitutively fluorescent) red fluorescent protein published in 2016, derived from synthetic construct. It has moderate acid sensitivity.
   1218..1251    +  protein_bind   lox71: Left element (LE) mutant of loxP (Araki et al., 2010). Cre-mediated recombination occurs in the 8-bp core sequence (GCATACAT). Cre recombinase
   1326..1697    +  CDS            ble: BLE_STRHI - Experimental evidence at protein level: Swiss-Prot protein existence level 1. Binding protein with a strong affinity to the bleomycin family of antibiotics. From Streptoalloteichus hindustanus.
   1704..1737    +  protein_bind   lox66: Right element (RE) mutant of loxP (Araki et al., 2010). Cre-mediated recombination occurs in the 8-bp core sequence (GCATACAT). Cre recombinase
   1806..1822    -  protein_bind   lac operator: The lac repressor binds to the lac operator to inhibit transcription in E. coli. This inhibition can be relieved by adding lactose or isopropyl-β-D-thiogalactopyranoside (IPTG). lac repressor encoded by lacI
   1830..1860    -  promoter       lac promoter: promoter for the E. coli lac operon
   1875..1896    -  protein_bind   CAP binding site: CAP binding activates transcription in the presence of cAMP. E. coli catabolite activator protein
   1909..2001    -  CDS            lacI (fragment): lac repressor; lacI; The lac repressor binds to the lac operator to inhibit transcription in E. coli. This inhibition can be relieved by adding lactose or isopropyl-β-D-thiogalactopyranoside (IPTG).
   2184..2772    -  rep_origin     ori: high-copy-number ColE1/pMB1/pBR322/pUC origin of replication
   2943..3803    -  CDS            AmpR: β-lactamase; bla; confers resistance to ampicillin, carbenicillin, and related antibiotics
   3804..3908    -  promoter       AmpR promoter: bla
   4003..35      +  CDS            rop (fragment) (across the origin): Rop protein, which maintains plasmids at low copy number; rop
>Addgene plasmid #207733 | qTAG-C-mScarlet-Zeo | addgene full sequence | sequence record 413801 | Addgene NGS Result
TCGCGCGTTTCGGTGATGACGGTGAAAACCTCTGACACATGCAGCTCCCGGAGACGGTCACAGCTTGTCT
GTAAGCGGATGCCGGGAGCAGACAAGCCCGTCAGGGCGCGTCAGCGGGTGTTGGCGGGTGTCGGGGCTGG
CTTAACTATGCGGCATCAGAGCAGATTGTACTGAGAGTGCACCATATGCGGTGTGAAATACCGCACAGAT
GCGTAAGGAGAAAATACCGCATCAGGCGCCATTCGCCATTCAGGCTGCGCAACTGTTGGGAAGGGCGATC
GGTGCGGGCCTCTTCGCTATTACGCCAGCTGGCGAAAGGGGGATGTGCTGCAAGGCGATTAAGTTGGGTA
ACGCCAGGGTTTTCCCAGTCACGACGTTGTAAAACGACGGCCAGTGAATTCGGAGGAAGCGGAGGATCTG
GCGGTACCGGTGGAGGCGGATCTATGGTGAGCAAGGGCGAGGCAGTGATCAAGGAGTTCATGCGGTTCAA
GGTGCACATGGAGGGCTCCATGAACGGCCACGAGTTCGAGATCGAGGGCGAGGGCGAGGGCCGCCCCTAC
GAGGGCACCCAGACCGCCAAGCTGAAGGTGACCAAGGGTGGCCCCCTGCCCTTCTCCTGGGACATCCTGT
CCCCTCAGTTCATGTACGGCTCCAGGGCCTTCACCAAGCACCCCGCCGACATCCCCGACTACTATAAGCA
GTCCTTCCCCGAGGGCTTCAAGTGGGAGCGCGTGATGAACTTCGAGGACGGCGGCGCCGTGACCGTGACC
CAGGACACCTCCCTGGAGGACGGCACCCTGATCTACAAGGTGAAGCTCCGCGGCACCAACTTCCCTCCTG
ACGGCCCCGTAATGCAGAAGAAGACAATGGGCTGGGAAGCGTCCACCGAGCGGTTGTACCCCGAGGACGG
CGTGCTGAAGGGCGACATTAAGATGGCCCTGCGCCTGAAGGACGGCGGCCGCTACCTGGCGGACTTCAAG
ACCACCTACAAGGCCAAGAAGCCCGTGCAGATGCCCGGCGCCTACAACGTCGACCGCAAGTTGGACATCA
CCTCCCACAACGAGGACTACACCGTGGTGGAACAGTACGAACGCTCCGAGGGCCGCCACTCCACCGGCGG
CATGGACGAGCTGTACAAGGGAGGTGGCGGTTCCGGCAAGCCCATCCCCAACCCCCTGCTGGGCCTGGAC
AGCACCGGAGGTGGCGGATCAACGCGTTACCGTTCGTATAGCATACATTATACGAAGTTATCTGGATCCG
GAGCTACTAACTTCAGCCTGCTGAAGCAGGCCGGAGACGTGGAGGAGAACCCTGGACCTTCTAGAATGGC
CAAGTTGACCAGTGCCGTTCCGGTGCTCACCGCGCGCGACGTCGCCGGAGCGGTCGAGTTCTGGACCGAC
CGGCTCGGGTTCAGCCGGGACTTCGTGGAGGACGACTTCGCCGGTGTGGTCCGGGACGACGTGACCCTGT
TCATCAGCGCGGTCCAGGACCAGGTGGTGCCGGACAACACCCTGGCCTGGGTGTGGGTGCGCGGCCTGGA
CGAGCTGTACGCCGAGTGGTCGGAGGTCGTGTCCACGAACTTCCGGGACGCCTCCGGGCCGGCCATGACC
GAGATCGGCGAGCAGCCGTGGGGGCGGGAGTTCGCCCTGCGCGACCCGGCCGGCAACTGCGTGCACTTCG
TGGCCGAGGAGCAGGACCCCGGGATAACTTCGTATAGCATACATTATACGAACGGTAGCCTCGAGACCGG
TAAGAGCAAGTGAAAGCTTGGCGTAATCATGGTCATAGCTGTTTCCTGTGTGAAATTGTTATCCGCTCAC
AATTCCACACAACATACGAGCCGGAAGCATAAAGTGTAAAGCCTGGGGTGCCTAATGAGTGAGCTAACTC
ACATTAATTGCGTTGCGCTCACTGCCCGCTTTCCAGTCGGGAAACCTGTCGTGCCAGCTGCATTAATGAA
TCGGCCAACGCGCGGGGAGAGGCGGTTTGCGTATTGGGCGCTCTTCCGCTTCCTCGCTCACTGACTCGCT
GCGCTCGGTCGTTCGGCTGCGGCGAGCGGTATCAGCTCACTCAAAGGCGGTAATACGGTTATCCACAGAA
TCAGGGGATAACGCAGGAAAGAACATGTGAGCAAAAGGCCAGCAAAAGGCCAGGAACCGTAAAAAGGCCG
CGTTGCTGGCGTTTTTCCATAGGCTCCGCCCCCCTGACGAGCATCACAAAAATCGACGCTCAAGTCAGAG
GTGGCGAAACCCGACAGGACTATAAAGATACCAGGCGTTTCCCCCTGGAAGCTCCCTCGTGCGCTCTCCT
GTTCCGACCCTGCCGCTTACCGGATACCTGTCCGCCTTTCTCCCTTCGGGAAGCGTGGCGCTTTCTCATA
GCTCACGCTGTAGGTATCTCAGTTCGGTGTAGGTCGTTCGCTCCAAGCTGGGCTGTGTGCACGAACCCCC
CGTTCAGCCCGACCGCTGCGCCTTATCCGGTAACTATCGTCTTGAGTCCAACCCGGTAAGACACGACTTA
TCGCCACTGGCAGCAGCCACTGGTAACAGGATTAGCAGAGCGAGGTATGTAGGCGGTGCTACAGAGTTCT
TGAAGTGGTGGCCTAACTACGGCTACACTAGAAGAACAGTATTTGGTATCTGCGCTCTGCTGAAGCCAGT
TACCTTCGGAAAAAGAGTTGGTAGCTCTTGATCCGGCAAACAAACCACCGCTGGTAGCGGTGGTTTTTTT
GTTTGCAAGCAGCAGATTACGCGCAGAAAAAAAGGATCTCAAGAAGATCCTTTGATCTTTTCTACGGGGT
CTGACGCTCAGTGGAACGAAAACTCACGTTAAGGGATTTTGGTCATGAGATTATCAAAAAGGATCTTCAC
CTAGATCCTTTTAAATTAAAAATGAAGTTTTAAATCAATCTAAAGTATATATGAGTAAACTTGGTCTGAC
AGTTACCAATGCTTAATCAGTGAGGCACCTATCTCAGCGATCTGTCTATTTCGTTCATCCATAGTTGCCT
GACTCCCCGTCGTGTAGATAACTACGATACGGGAGGGCTTACCATCTGGCCCCAGTGCTGCAATGATACC
GCGAGACCCACGCTCACCGGCTCCAGATTTATCAGCAATAAACCAGCCAGCCGGAAGGGCCGAGCGCAGA
AGTGGTCCTGCAACTTTATCCGCCTCCATCCAGTCTATTAATTGTTGCCGGGAAGCTAGAGTAAGTAGTT
CGCCAGTTAATAGTTTGCGCAACGTTGTTGCCATTGCTACAGGCATCGTGGTGTCACGCTCGTCGTTTGG
TATGGCTTCATTCAGCTCCGGTTCCCAACGATCAAGGCGAGTTACATGATCCCCCATGTTGTGCAAAAAA
GCGGTTAGCTCCTTCGGTCCTCCGATCGTTGTCAGAAGTAAGTTGGCCGCAGTGTTATCACTCATGGTTA
TGGCAGCACTGCATAATTCTCTTACTGTCATGCCATCCGTAAGATGCTTTTCTGTGACTGGTGAGTACTC
AACCAAGTCATTCTGAGAATAGTGTATGCGGCGACCGAGTTGCTCTTGCCCGGCGTCAATACGGGATAAT
ACCGCGCCACATAGCAGAACTTTAAAAGTGCTCATCATTGGAAAACGTTCTTCGGGGCGAAAACTCTCAA
GGATCTTACCGCTGTTGAGATCCAGTTCGATGTAACCCACTCGTGCACCCAACTGATCTTCAGCATCTTT
TACTTTCACCAGCGTTTCTGGGTGAGCAAAAACAGGAAGGCAAAATGCCGCAAAAAAGGGAATAAGGGCG
ACACGGAAATGTTGAATACTCATACTCTTCCTTTTTCAATATTATTGAAGCATTTATCAGGGTTATTGTC
TCATGAGCGGATACATATTTGAATGTATTTAGAAAAATAAACAAATAGGGGTTCCGCGCACATTTCCCCG
AAAAGTGCCACCTGACGTCTAAGAAACCATTATTATCATGACATTAACCTATAAAAATAGGCGTATCACG
AGGCCCTTTCGTC
